Addgene plasmid #86651: beta4-nAChR (DPM negative control)
Purpose: expression of control shRNA
Depositing lab: Jaime Modiano. Depositing organization: University of Colorado Denver and Anschutz Medical Campus. Publication: Nicotine-mediated signals modulate cell death and survival of T lymphocytes. Oloris SC, Frazer-Abel AA, Jubala CM, Fosmire SP, Helm KM, Robinson SR, Korpela DM, Duckett MM, Baksh S, Modiano JF. Toxicol Appl Pharmacol. 2010 Feb 1;242(3):299-309. doi: 10.1016/j.taap.2009.10.020. Epub 2009 Nov 4. PubMed 19896492.
Backbone
  Vector backbone: pSuper
  Vector type: Mammalian Expression, RNAi
Growth in bacteria
  Bacterial resistance: Ampicillin, 100 μg/mL
  Growth temperature: 37°C
  Growth strain: DH5alpha
  Copy number: Unknown
Gene/Insert
  Gene/Insert name: CHRNB4 (control)
  gRNA/shRNA sequence: TCTCTGGGTGAAACAGGAAT
  Species: H. sapiens (human)
  Promoter: H1
  Cloning method: Unknown
  Sequencing primers: 5′ T7
Terms and licenses: Academic/Nonprofit Terms; Industry Terms: Not Available to Industry
How to cite: beta4-nAChR (DPM negative control) was a gift from Jaime Modiano (Addgene plasmid # 86651 ; http://n2t.net/addgene:86651 ; RRID:Addgene_86651)
