[The description below was written by a language model from this plasmid's Addgene catalogue record and pLannotate feature annotations shown in this document.]
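Description:
beta4-nAChR (DPM negative control) is a mammalian RNAi plasmid built on the pSuper backbone, intended to express a control short hairpin RNA associated with human CHRNB4, the gene for the beta4 subunit of the nicotinic acetylcholine receptor. The hairpin is driven by the human H1 RNA promoter, an RNA polymerase III promoter commonly used to produce small, defined transcripts that are processed into siRNA in mammalian cells. The feature table places the H1 promoter at the start of the roughly 4.4 kb sequence, followed by an unannotated stretch before a fragment of the pBluescript polylinker; this is presumably where the hairpin insert sits, although it is not annotated as a feature. The record labels the insert as a control and states its purpose as expression of control shRNA, but it does not explain what "DPM" stands for or how the control sequence was designed relative to an active CHRNB4-targeting hairpin.

The remainder of the plasmid reflects the pBluescript-derived origin of pSuper: a high-copy ColE1/pUC origin and a β-lactamase gene with its own promoter for propagation and ampicillin selection in E. coli, an f1 origin for single-stranded DNA production, flanking T7 and T3 phage promoters, and remnants of the lacZα, lac promoter/operator and lacI regions. Although the catalogue fields do not mention a mammalian selection marker, the sequence annotation shows a puromycin N-acetyltransferase gene under the mouse PGK promoter, which would allow puromycin selection of transfected cells. The plasmid serves as a negative control alongside receptor-subunit knockdown constructs, and the associated study concerns nicotine-mediated signalling in T lymphocyte death and survival.
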