Features (pLannotate 1.2.2; 16 found; start..end, strand, type, name):
      1..215     +  promoter       H1 promoter: human H1 RNA promoter
    280..321     +  misc_feature   MCS (fragment): pBluescript multiple cloning site
    333..351     -  promoter       T3 promoter: promoter for bacteriophage T3 RNA polymerase
    396..412     -  protein_bind   lac operator: The lac repressor binds to the lac operator to inhibit transcription in E. coli. This inhibition can be relieved by adding lactose or isopropyl-β-D-thiogalactopyranoside (IPTG). lac repressor encoded by lacI
    420..450     -  promoter       lac promoter: promoter for the E. coli lac operon
    465..486     -  protein_bind   CAP binding site: CAP binding activates transcription in the presence of cAMP. E. coli catabolite activator protein
    499..591     -  CDS            lacI (fragment): lac repressor; lacI; The lac repressor binds to the lac operator to inhibit transcription in E. coli. This inhibition can be relieved by adding lactose or isopropyl-β-D-thiogalactopyranoside (IPTG).
    774..1362    -  rep_origin     ori: high-copy-number ColE1/pMB1/pBR322/pUC origin of replication
   1533..2393    -  CDS            AmpR: β-lactamase; bla; confers resistance to ampicillin, carbenicillin, and related antibiotics
   2394..2498    -  promoter       AmpR promoter: bla
   2551..2979    -  rep_origin     f1 ori (sequence partly withheld): f1 bacteriophage origin of replication; arrow indicates direction of (+) strand synthesis
   2984..3141    -  CDS            lacZα (fragment): LacZα fragment of β-galactosidase; lacZ fragment
   3144..3162    +  promoter       T7 promoter: promoter for bacteriophage T7 RNA polymerase
   3171..3223    +  misc_feature   MCS (fragment): pBluescript multiple cloning site
   3274..3873    -  CDS            PuroR: puromycin N-acetyltransferase; pac from Streptomyces alboniger; confers resistance to puromycin
   3898..4397    -  promoter       PGK promoter: mouse phosphoglycerate kinase 1 promoter
>Addgene plasmid #86651 | beta4-nAChR (DPM negative control) | addgene full sequence | sequence record 180131 | Addgene NGS Result
GAACGCTGACGTCATCAACCCGCTCCAAGGAATCGCGGGCCCAGTGTCACTAGGCGGGAACACCCAGCGC
GCGTGCGCCCTGGCAGGAAGATGGCTGTGAGGGACAGGGGAGTGGCGCCCTGCAATATTTGCATGTCGCT
ATGTGTTCTGGGAAATCACCATAAACGTGAAATGTCTTTGGATTTGGGAATCTTATAAGTTCTGTATGAG
ACCACAGATCCCCTCTCTGGGTGAAACAGGAATTCAAGAGATTCCTGTTTCACCCAGAGATTTTTGGAAA
AGCTTATCGATACCGTCGACCTCGAGGGGGGGCCCGGTACCAGCTTTTGTTCCCTTTAGTGAGGGTTAAT
TTCGAGCTTGGCGTAATCATGGTCATAGCTGTTTCCTGTGTGAAATTGTTATCCGCTCACAATTCCACAC
AACATACGAGCCGGAAGCATAAAGTGTAAAGCCTGGGGTGCCTAATGAGTGAGCTAACTCACATTAATTG
CGTTGCGCTCACTGCCCGCTTTCCAGTCGGGAAACCTGTCGTGCCAGCTGCATTAATGAATCGGCCAACG
CGCGGGGAGAGGCGGTTTGCGTATTGGGCGCTCTTCCGCTTCCTCGCTCACTGACTCGCTGCGCTCGGTC
GTTCGGCTGCGGCGAGCGGTATCAGCTCACTCAAAGGCGGTAATACGGTTATCCACAGAATCAGGGGATA
ACGCAGGAAAGAACATGTGAGCAAAAGGCCAGCAAAAGGCCAGGAACCGTAAAAAGGCCGCGTTGCTGGC
GTTTTTCCATAGGCTCCGCCCCCCTGACGAGCATCACAAAAATCGACGCTCAAGTCAGAGGTGGCGAAAC
CCGACAGGACTATAAAGATACCAGGCGTTTCCCCCTGGAAGCTCCCTCGTGCGCTCTCCTGTTCCGACCC
TGCCGCTTACCGGATACCTGTCCGCCTTTCTCCCTTCGGGAAGCGTGGCGCTTTCTCATAGCTCACGCTG
TAGGTATCTCAGTTCGGTGTAGGTCGTTCGCTCCAAGCTGGGCTGTGTGCACGAACCCCCCGTTCAGCCC
GACCGCTGCGCCTTATCCGGTAACTATCGTCTTGAGTCCAACCCGGTAAGACACGACTTATCGCCACTGG
CAGCAGCCACTGGTAACAGGATTAGCAGAGCGAGGTATGTAGGCGGTGCTACAGAGTTCTTGAAGTGGTG
GCCTAACTACGGCTACACTAGAAGAACAGTATTTGGTATCTGCGCTCTGCTGAAGCCAGTTACCTTCGGA
AAAAGAGTTGGTAGCTCTTGATCCGGCAAACAAACCACCGCTGGTAGCGGTGGTTTTTTTGTTTGCAAGC
AGCAGATTACGCGCAGAAAAAAAGGATCTCAAGAAGATCCTTTGATCTTTTCTACGGGGTCTGACGCTCA
GTGGAACGAAAACTCACGTTAAGGGATTTTGGTCATGAGATTATCAAAAAGGATCTTCACCTAGATCCTT
TTAAATTAAAAATGAAGTTTTAAATCAATCTAAAGTATATATGAGTAAACTTGGTCTGACAGTTACCAAT
GCTTAATCAGTGAGGCACCTATCTCAGCGATCTGTCTATTTCGTTCATCCATAGTTGCCTGACTCCCCGT
CGTGTAGATAACTACGATACGGGAGGGCTTACCATCTGGCCCCAGTGCTGCAATGATACCGCGAGACCCA
CGCTCACCGGCTCCAGATTTATCAGCAATAAACCAGCCAGCCGGAAGGGCCGAGCGCAGAAGTGGTCCTG
CAACTTTATCCGCCTCCATCCAGTCTATTAATTGTTGCCGGGAAGCTAGAGTAAGTAGTTCGCCAGTTAA
TAGTTTGCGCAACGTTGTTGCCATTGCTACAGGCATCGTGGTGTCACGCTCGTCGTTTGGTATGGCTTCA
TTCAGCTCCGGTTCCCAACGATCAAGGCGAGTTACATGATCCCCCATGTTGTGCAAAAAAGCGGTTAGCT
CCTTCGGTCCTCCGATCGTTGTCAGAAGTAAGTTGGCCGCAGTGTTATCACTCATGGTTATGGCAGCACT
GCATAATTCTCTTACTGTCATGCCATCCGTAAGATGCTTTTCTGTGACTGGTGAGTACTCAACCAAGTCA
TTCTGAGAATAGTGTATGCGGCGACCGAGTTGCTCTTGCCCGGCGTCAATACGGGATAATACCGCGCCAC
ATAGCAGAACTTTAAAAGTGCTCATCATTGGAAAACGTTCTTCGGGGCGAAAACTCTCAAGGATCTTACC
GCTGTTGAGATCCAGTTCGATGTAACCCACTCGTGCACCCAACTGATCTTCAGCATCTTTTACTTTCACC
AGCGTTTCTGGGTGAGCAAAAACAGGAAGGCAAAATGCCGCAAAAAAGGGAATAAGGGCGACACGGAAAT
GTTGAATACTCATACTCTTCCTTTTTCAATATTATTGAAGCATTTATCAGGGTTATTGTCTCATGAGCGG
ATACATATTTGAATGTATTTAGAAAAATAAACAAATAGGGGTTCCGCGCACATTTCCCCGAAAAGTGCCA
CCTAAATTGTAAGCGTTAATATTTTGTTAAAATTCGCGTTAAATTTTTGTTAAATCAGCTCATTTTTTAA
CCAATAGGCCGAAATCGGCAAAATCCCTTATAAATCAAAAGAATAGACCGAGATAGGGT
[37 nt withheld, positions 2650-2686]
AAAGAACGTGGACTCCAACGTCAAAGG
[49 nt withheld, positions 2714-2762]
T
[91 nt withheld, positions 2764-2854]
G
[124 nt withheld, positions 2856-2979]
CCCATTCGCCATTCAGGCTGCGCAACTGTTGGGAAGGGCGATCGGTGCGGGCCTCTTCGCTATTACGCCA
GCTGGCGAAAGGGGGATGTGCTGCAAGGCGATTAAGTTGGGTAACGCCAGGGTTTTCCCAGTCACGACGT
TGTAAAACGACGGCCAGTGAATTGTAATACGACTCACTATAGGGCGAATTGGAGCTCCACCGCGGTGGCG
GCCGCTCTAGAACTAGTGGATCCCCCGGGCTGCATGGGGTCGTGCGCTCCTTTCGGTCGGGCGCTGCGGG
TCGTGGGGCGGGCGTCAGGCACCGGGCTTGCGGGTCATGCACCAGGTGCGCGGTCCTTCGGGCACCTCGA
CGTCGGCGGTGACGGTGAAGCCGAGCCGCTCGTAGAAGGGGAGGTTGCGGGGCGCGGAGGTCTCCAGGAA
GGCGGGCACCCCGGCGCGCTCGGCCGCCTCCACTCCGGGGAGCACGACGGCGCTGCCCAGACCCTTGCCC
TGGTGGTCGGGCGAGACGCCGACGGTGGCCAGGAACCACGCGGGCTCCTTGGGCCGGTGCGGCGCCAGGA
GGCCTTCCATCTGTTGCTGCGCGGCCAGCCGGGAACCGCTCAACTCGGCCATGCGCGGGCCGATCTCGGC
GAACACCGCCCCCGCTTCGACGCTCTCCGGCGTGGTCCAGACCGCCACCGCGGCGCCGTCGTCCGCGACC
CACACCTTGCCGATGTCGAGCCCGACGCGCGTGAGGAAGAGTTCTTGCAGCTCGGTGACCCGCTCGATGT
GGCGGTCCGGATCGACGGTGTGGCGCGTGGCGGGGTAGTCGGCGAACGCGGCGGCGAGGGTGCGTACGGC
CCTGGGGACGTCGTCGCGGGTGGCGAGGCGCACCGTGGGCTTGTACTCGGTCATGGTAAGCTAGCTTGGG
CTGCAGGTCGAAAGGCCCGGAGATGAGGAAGAGGAGAACAGCGCGGCAGACGTGCGCTTTTGAAGCGTGC
AGAATGCCGGGCCTCCGGAGGACCTTCGGGCGCCCGCCCCGCCCCTGAGCCCGCCCCTGAGCCCGCCCCC
GGACCCACCCCTTCCCAGCCTCTGAGCCCAGAAAGCGAAGGAGCAAAGCTGCTATTGGCCGCTGCCCCAA
AGGCCTACCCGCTTCCATTGCTCAGCGGTGCTGTCCATCTGCACGAGACTAGTGAGACGTGCTACTTCCA
TTTGTCACGTCCTGCACGACGCGAGCTGCGGGGCGGGGGGGAACTTCCTGACTAGGGGAGGAGTAGAAGG
TGGCGCGAAGGGGCCACCAAAGAACGGAGCCGGTTGGCGCCTACCGGTGGATGTGGAATGTGTGCGAGGC
CAGAGGCCACTTGTGTAGCGCCAAGTGCCCAGCGGGGCTGCTAAAGCGCATGCTCCAGACTGCCTTGGGA
AAAGCGCCTCCCCTACCCGGTAGAATTC
